Addgene plasmid #236908: HiBiT-SRPK1 Fusion Vector
Purpose: Express HiBiT-SRPK1 in Mammalian Cells under a CMV promoter
Depositing lab: Promega Corporation.
Backbone
  Vector backbone: pBiT3.1-N [CMV/HiBiT/Blast] Vector
  Vector type: Mammalian Expression
  Selectable markers: Blasticidin
Growth in bacteria
  Bacterial resistance: Kanamycin, 50 μg/mL
  Growth temperature: 37°C
  Growth strain: DH5alpha
  Copy number: High Copy
Gene/Insert
  Gene/Insert name: SRPK1
  Species: H. sapiens (human)
  Mutation: None
  Entrez Gene: SRPK1 (a.k.a. SFRSK1)
  Promoter: CMV
  Tag / fusion protein: HiBiT (N terminal on backbone)
  Cloning method: Other
Terms and licenses: Academic/Nonprofit Terms; Industry Terms
How to cite: HiBiT-SRPK1 Fusion Vector was a gift from Promega Corporation (Addgene plasmid # 236908 ; http://n2t.net/addgene:236908 ; RRID:Addgene_236908)
