[The description below was written by a language model from this plasmid's Addgene catalogue record and pLannotate feature annotations shown in this document.]
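Description:
HiBiT-SRPK1 Fusion Vector is a mammalian expression plasmid of about 6 kb carrying human SRPK1, a serine/arginine-rich protein-specific kinase that phosphorylates the RS domains of SR splicing factors and helps regulate splicing and nuclear speckle organisation. According to the catalogue entry, it is built on the pBiT3.1-N [CMV/HiBiT/Blast] backbone, so the unmutated SRPK1 coding sequence is fused at its N terminus to HiBiT. HiBiT is a short peptide tag that complements the LgBiT fragment to reconstitute NanoLuc luciferase activity, allowing luminescent detection and quantification of the tagged protein. The tag itself is not called in the feature table, though a short gap lies between the upstream promoter and the SRPK1 reading frame where it could sit.

The catalogue fields and the sequence annotation disagree in two respects. The record lists a CMV promoter and blasticidin selection. The annotated sequence instead shows an HSV thymidine kinase promoter directly upstream of SRPK1, with no CMV element detected. It also shows a neo/nptII cassette driven by tandem SV40 early and EM7 promoters and closed by a synthetic poly(A) signal, with no blasticidin resistance gene found. That cassette accounts for the stated kanamycin selection in bacteria and would ordinarily confer G418 resistance in mammalian cells. Users should therefore check the promoter and the mammalian marker against the sequence.

Downstream of the insert are a multiple cloning site remnant and an SV40 poly(A) signal. Propagation in E. coli relies on a high-copy ColE1/pUC origin, and a cer site helps keep the plasmid monomeric. The construct is intended for expressing HiBiT-tagged SRPK1 in mammalian cells for luminescence-based assays.
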