Features (pLannotate 1.2.2; 16 found; start..end, strand, type, name):
      7..758     +  promoter       HSV TK promoter: herpes simplex virus thymidine kinase promoter
    876..2840    +  CDS            SRPK1: SRPK1_HUMAN - Experimental evidence at protein level: Swiss-Prot protein existence level 1. Serine/arginine-rich protein-specific kinase which specifically phosphorylates its substrates at serine residues located in regions rich in arginine/serine dipeptides, known as RS domains and is involved in the phosphorylation of SR splicing factors and the regulation of splicing. Plays a central role in the regulatory network for splicing, controlling the intranuclear distribution of splicing factors in interphase cells and the reorganization of nuclear speckles during mitosis. Can influence additional
   2849..2904    +  misc_feature   MCS: pUC18/19 multiple cloning site
   2911..2960    +  CDS            SET1 (fragment): solubility-enhancement tag derived from T7 phage gene 10B
   2968..2987    +  terminator     T7 terminator (fragment): transcription terminator for bacteriophage T7 RNA polymerase
   3009..3130    -  polyA_signal   SV40 poly(A) signal: SV40 polyadenylation signal
   3153..3221    -  CDS            large T antigen (fragment): large T antigen from SV40 (simian virus 40)
   3226..3258    +  rep_origin     M13 ori (fragment): M13 bacteriophage origin of replication; arrow indicates direction of (+) strand synthesis
   3259..3310    -  misc_feature   bom (fragment): basis of mobility region from pBR322
   3375..3732    +  promoter       SV40 promoter: SV40 enhancer and early promoter
   3747..3794    +  promoter       EM7 promoter: synthetic bacterial promoter&nbsp
   3826..4617    +  CDS            neo: KKA2_KLEPN - Also known as kan, nptII. Experimental evidence at protein level: Swiss-Prot protein existence level 1. Resistance to kanamycin, neomycin, paromomycin, ribostamycin, butirosin and gentamicin B. From Klebsiella pneumoniae.
   4684..4732    +  polyA_signal   poly(A) signal: synthetic polyadenylation signal
   4753..4842    -  CDS            tnpA (fragment): TN5P_ECOLX - Also known as tnp. Experimental evidence at protein level: Swiss-Prot protein existence level 1. Mediates transposition of transposon Tn5 by a 'cut and paste' mechanism. First, the monomeric transposase binds the 19 bp inverted DNA repeats flanking the transposon. Then, dimerization of the DNA- bound transposase creates a synaptic DNA complex. After nicking of the first DNA strand, excision of the transposon proceeds through a series of intermediates. The transposase then mediates the insertion of the transposon at a new site by strand transfer. The activity of the wild- type tran
   4971..5559    -  rep_origin     ori: high-copy-number ColE1/pMB1/pBR322/pUC origin of replication
   5675..5958    +  misc_feature   cer region: ColE1-derived recombination site that helps to maintain plasmids as monomers
>Addgene plasmid #236908 | HiBiT-SRPK1 Fusion Vector | addgene full sequence | sequence record 473390 | Addgene NGS Result
GATCTAAATGAGTCTTCGGACCTCGCGGGGGCCGCTTAAGCGGTGGTTAGGGTTTGTCTGACGCGGGGGG
AGGGGGAAGGAACGAAACACTCTCATTCGGAGGCGGCTCGGGGTTTGGTCTTGGTGGCCACGGGCACGCA
GAAGAGCGCCGCGATCCTCTTAAGCACCCCCCCGCCCTCCGTGGAGGCGGGGGTTTGGTCGGCGGGTGGT
AACTGGCGGGCCGCTGACTCGGGCGGGTCGCGCGCCCCAGAGTGTGACCTTTTCGGTCTGCTCGCAGACC
CCCGGGCGGCGCCGCCGCGGCGGCGACGGGCTCGCTGGGTCCTAGGCTCCATGGGGACCGTATACGTGGA
CAGGCTCTGGAGCATCCGCACGACTGCGGTGATATTACCGGAGACCTTCTGCGGGACGAGCCGGGTCACG
CGGCTGACGCGGAGCGTCCGTTGGGCGACAAACACCAGGACGGGGCACAGGTACACTATCTTGTCACCCG
GAGGCGCGAGGGACTGCAGGAGCTTCAGGGAGTGGCGCAGCTGCTTCATCCCCGTGGCCCGTTGCTCGCG
TTTGCTGGCGGTGTCCCCGGAAGAAATATATTTGCATGTCTTTAGTTCTATGATGACACAAACCCCGCCC
AGCGTCTTGTCATTGGCGAAGTCGAACACGCAGATGCAGTCGGGGCGGCGCGGTCCCAGGTCCACTTCGC
ATATTAAGGTGACGCGTGTGGCCTCGAACACCGAGCGACCCTGCAGCGACCCGCTTAAAAGCTTGGCAAT
CCGGTACTGTTGGTAAAGCCACCGCTAGCGCTCACCATGGTGAGCGGCTGGCGGCTGTTCAAGAAGATTA
GCGGGAGCTCCGGTGGCTCGAGCGGTGCGATCGCCATGGAGCGGAAAGTGCTTGCGCTCCAGGCCCGAAA
GAAAAGGACCAAGGCCAAGAAGGACAAAGCCCAAAGGAAATCTGAAACTCAGCACCGAGGCTCTGCTCCC
CACTCTGAGAGTGATCTACCAGAGCAGGAAGAGGAGATTCTGGGATCTGATGATGATGAGCAAGAAGATC
CTAATGATTATTGTAAAGGAGGTTATCATCTTGTGAAAATTGGAGATCTATTCAATGGGAGATACCATGT
GATCCGAAAGTTAGGCTGGGGACACTTTTCAACAGTATGGTTATCATGGGATATTCAGGGGAAGAAATTT
GTGGCAATGAAAGTAGTTAAAAGTGCTGAACATTACACTGAAACAGCACTAGATGAAATCCGGTTGCTGA
AGTCAGTTCGCAATTCAGACCCTAATGATCCAAATAGAGAAATGGTTGTTCAACTACTAGATGACTTTAA
AATATCAGGAGTTAATGGAACACATATCTGCATGGTATTTGAAGTTTTGGGGCATCATCTGCTCAAGTGG
ATCATCAAATCCAATTATCAGGGGCTTCCACTGCCTTGTGTCAAAAAAATTATTCAGCAAGTGTTACAGG
GTCTTGATTATTTACATACCAAGTGCCGTATCATCCACACTGACATTAAACCAGAGAACATCTTATTGTC
AGTGAATGAGCAGTACATTCGGAGGCTGGCTGCAGAAGCAACAGAATGGCAGCGATCTGGAGCTCCTCCG
CCTTCCGGATCTGCAGTCAGTACTGCTCCCCAGCCTAAACCAGCTGACAAAATGTCAAAGAATAAGAAGA
AGAAATTGAAGAAGAAGCAGAAGCGCCAGGCAGAATTACTAGAGAAGCGAATGCAGGAAATTGAGGAAAT
GGAGAAAGAGTCGGGCCCTGGGCAAAAAAGACCAAACAAGCAAGAAGAATCAGAGAGTCCTGTTGAAAGA
CCCTTGAAAGAGAACCCACCTAATAAAATGACCCAAGAAAAACTTGAAGAGTCAAGTACCATTGGCCAGG
ATCAAACGCTTATGGAACGTGATACAGAGGGTGGTGCAGCAGAAATTAATTGCAATGGAGTGATTGAAGT
CATTAATTATACTCAGAACAGTAATAATGAAACATTGAGACATAAAGAGGATCTACATAATGCTAATGAC
TGTGATGTCCAAAATTTGAATCAGGAATCTAGTTTCCTAAGCTCCCAAAATGGAGACAGCAGCACATCTC
AAGAAACAGACTCTTGTACACCTATAACATCTGAGGTGTCAGACACCATGGTGTGCCAGTCTTCCTCAAC
TGTAGGTCAGTCATTCAGTGAACAACACATTAGCCAACTTCAAGAAAGCATTCGGGCAGAGATACCCTGT
GAAGATGAACAAGAGCAAGAACATAACGGACCACTGGACAACAAAGGAAAATCCACGGCTGGAAATTTTC
TTGTTAATCCCCTTGAGCCAAAAAATGCAGAAAAGCTCAAGGTGAAGATTGCTGACCTTGGAAATGCTTG
TTGGGTGCACAAACATTTCACTGAAGATATTCAAACAAGGCAATATCGTTCCTTGGAAGTTCTAATCGGA
TCTGGCTATAATACCCCTGCTGACATTTGGAGCACGGCATGCATGGCCTTTGAACTGGCCACAGGTGACT
ATTTGTTTGAACCTCATTCAGGGGAAGAGTACACTCGAGATGAAGATCACATTGCATTGATCATAGAACT
TCTGGGGAAGGTGCCTCGCAAGCTCATTGTGGCAGGAAAATATTCCAAGGAATTTTTCACCAAAAAAGGT
GACCTGAAACATATCACGAAGCTGAAACCTTGGGGCCTTTTTGAGGTTCTAGTGGAGAAGTATGAGTGGT
CGCAGGAAGAGGCAGCTGGCTTCACAGATTTCTTACTGCCCATGTTGGAGCTGATCCCTGAGAAGAGAGC
CACTGCCGCCGAGTGTCTCCGGCACCCTTGGCTTAACTCCGTTTAAACGAATTCGGGCTCGGTACCCGGG
GATCCTCTAGAGTCGACCTGCAGGCATGCAAGCTGATCCGGCTGCTAACAAAGCCCGAAAGGAAGCTGAG
TTGGCTGCTGCCACCGCTGAGCAATAACTAGCATAACCCCTTGGGGCGGCCGCTTCGAGCAGACATGATA
AGATACATTGATGAGTTTGGACAAACCACAACTAGAATGCAGTGAAAAAAATGCTTTATTTGTGAAATTT
GTGATGCTATTGCTTTATTTGTAACCATTATAAGCTGCAATAAACAAGTTAACAACAACAATTGCATTCA
TTTTATGTTTCAGGTTCAGGGGGAGATGTGGGAGGTTTTTTTAAGCAAGTAAAACCTCTACAAATGTGGT
AAAATCGAATTTTAACAAAATATTAACGCTTACAATTTCCTGATGCGGTATTTTCTCCTTACGCATCTGT
GCGGTATTTCACACCGCATACGCGGATCTGCGCAGCACCATGGCCTGAAATAACCTCTGAAAGAGGAACT
TGGTTAGGTACCTTCTGAGGCGGAAAGAACCAGCTGTGGAATGTGTGTCAGTTAGGGTGTGGAAAGTCCC
CAGGCTCCCCAGCAGGCAGAAGTATGCAAAGCATGCATCTCAATTAGTCAGCAACCAGGTGTGGAAAGTC
CCCAGGCTCCCCAGCAGGCAGAAGTATGCAAAGCATGCATCTCAATTAGTCAGCAACCATAGTCCCGCCC
CTAACTCCGCCCATCCCGCCCCTAACTCCGCCCAGTTCCGCCCATTCTCCGCCCCATGGCTGACTAATTT
TTTTTATTTATGCAGAGGCCGAGGCCGCCTCGGCCTCTGAGCTATTCCAGAAGTAGTGAGGAGGCTTTTT
TGGAGGCCTAGGCTTTTGCAAAAAGCTTAATTAACTGTTGACAATTAATCATCGGCATAGTATATCGGCA
TAGTATAATACGACAAGGTGAGGAACTAAACCCAGGAGGCAGATCATGATTGAACAAGATGGATTGCACG
CAGGTTCTCCGGCCGCTTGGGTGGAGAGGCTATTCGGCTATGACTGGGCACAACAGACAATCGGCTGCTC
TGATGCCGCCGTGTTCCGGCTGTCAGCGCAGGGGCGCCCGGTTCTTTTTGTCAAGACCGACCTGTCCGGT
GCCCTGAATGAACTGCAGGACGAGGCAGCGCGGCTATCGTGGCTGGCCACGACGGGCGTTCCTTGCGCAG
CTGTGCTCGACGTTGTCACTGAAGCGGGAAGGGACTGGCTGCTATTGGGCGAAGTGCCGGGGCAGGATCT
CCTGTCATCTCACCTTGCTCCTGCCGAGAAAGTATCCATCATGGCTGATGCAATGCGGCGGCTGCATACG
CTTGATCCGGCTACCTGCCCATTCGACCACCAAGCGAAACATCGCATCGAGCGAGCACGTACTCGGATGG
AAGCCGGTCTTGTCGATCAGGATGATCTGGACGAAGAGCATCAGGGGCTCGCGCCAGCCGAACTGTTCGC
CAGGCTCAAGGCGCGCATGCCCGACGGCGAGGATCTCGTCGTGACCCATGGCGATGCCTGCTTGCCGAAT
ATCATGGTGGAAAATGGCCGCTTTTCTGGATTCATCGACTGTGGCCGGCTGGGTGTGGCGGACCGCTATC
AGGACATAGCGTTGGCTACCCGTGATATTGCTGAAGAGCTTGGCGGCGAATGGGCTGACCGCTTCCTCGT
GCTTTACGGTATCGCCGCTCCCGATTCGCAGCGCATCGCCTTCTATCGCCTTCTTGACGAGTTCTTCTGA
GCGGGACTCTGGGGTTCGAAATGACCGACCAAGCGACGCCCAACCTGCCATCACGATGGCCGCAATAAAA
TATCTTTATTTTCATTACATCTGTGTGTTGGTTTTTTGTGTGAATCGATAGCGATAAGGATCCTCTTTGC
GCTTGCGTTTTCCCTTGTCCAGATAGCCCAGTAGCTGACATTCATCCGGGGTCAGCACCGTTTCTGCGGA
CTGGCTTTCTACCCGGTATCAGCTCACTCAAAGGCGGTAATACGGTTATCCACAGAATCAGGGGATAACG
CAGGAAAGAACATGTGAGCAAAAGGCCAGCAAAAGGCCAGGAACCGTAAAAAGGCCGCGTTGCTGGCGTT
TTTCCATAGGCTCCGCCCCCCTGACGAGCATCACAAAAATCGACGCTCAAGTCAGAGGTGGCGAAACCCG
ACAGGACTATAAAGATACCAGGCGTTTCCCCCTGGAAGCTCCCTCGTGCGCTCTCCTGTTCCGACCCTGC
CGCTTACCGGATACCTGTCCGCCTTTCTCCCTTCGGGAAGCGTGGCGCTTTCTCATAGCTCACGCTGTAG
GTATCTCAGTTCGGTGTAGGTCGTTCGCTCCAAGCTGGGCTGTGTGCACGAACCCCCCGTTCAGCCCGAC
CGCTGCGCCTTATCCGGTAACTATCGTCTTGAGTCCAACCCGGTAAGACACGACTTATCGCCACTGGCAG
CAGCCACTGGTAACAGGATTAGCAGAGCGAGGTATGTAGGCGGTGCTACAGAGTTCTTGAAGTGGTGGCC
TAACTACGGCTACACTAGAAGGACAGTATTTGGTATCTGCGCTCTGCTGAAGCCAGTTACCTTCGGAAAA
AGAGTTGGTAGCTCTTGATCCGGCAAACAAACCACCGCTGGTAGCGGTGGTTTTTTTGTTTGCAAGCAGC
AGATTACGCGCAGAAAAAAAGGATTTCAAGAAGATCCTTTGATCTTTTCTACGGGGTCTGACGCTCAGTG
GAACGAAAACTCACGTTAAGGGATTTTGGTCATGAGATTATCAAAAAGGATCTTCACCTAGATCCTTTTA
TAGTCCGGAAATACAGGAACGCACGCTGGATGGCCCTTCGCTGGGATGGTGAAACCATGAAAAATGGCAG
CTTCAGTGGATTAAGTGGGGGTAATGTGGCCTGTACCCTCTGGTTGCATAGGTATTCATACGGTTAAAAT
TTATCAGGCGCGATTGCGGCAGTTTTTCGGGTGGTTTGTTGCCATTTTTACCTGTCTGCTGCCGTGATCG
CGCTGAACGCGTTTTAGCGGTGCGTACAATTAAGGGATTATGGTAAATCCACTTACTGTCTGCCCTCGTA
GCCATCGAGATAAACCGCAGTACTCCGGCCACGATGCGTCCGGCGTAGAGGATCGA
